Addgene plasmid #25278: PP-PYRK1 (3KHD)
Purpose: Bacterial expression for structure determination; may not be full ORF
Depositing lab: Cheryl Arrowsmith. Depositing organization: University of Toronto.
Backbone
  Vector backbone: pET15-MHL
  Backbone manufacturer: SGC
  Backbone size w/o insert (bp): 7737
  Vector type: Bacterial Expression
Growth in bacteria
  Bacterial resistance: Ampicillin, 100 μg/mL
  Growth temperature: 37°C
  Growth strain: DH5alpha
  Copy number: Low Copy
Gene/Insert
  Gene/Insert name: PFF1300w:A10-E511 (alt names: PDB: 3KHD; pyruvate kinase, PFF1300w)
  Species: Plasmodium falciparum
  Insert size (bp): 1506
  Mutation: Contains amino acids A10-E511
  Entrez Gene: PFF1300w
  Tag / fusion protein: His (N terminal on insert)
  Cloning method: Restriction Enzyme
  Sequencing primers: 5′ T7; 3′ T7-term
Terms and licenses: Academic/Nonprofit Terms; Industry Terms: Not Available to Industry
Depositor comments: PDB: 3KHD. http://www.thesgc.org/structures/3KHD/
How to cite: PP-PYRK1 (3KHD) was a gift from Cheryl Arrowsmith (Addgene plasmid # 25278 ; http://n2t.net/addgene:25278 ; RRID:Addgene_25278)
