[The description below was written by a language model from this plasmid's Addgene catalogue record.]
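Description:
PP-PYRK1 (3KHD) is a bacterial expression plasmid built on the pET15-MHL backbone from the Structural Genomics Consortium, made to produce recombinant protein for structure determination. It is propagated in E. coli under ampicillin selection and is recorded as a low-copy plasmid. The record does not list the origin of replication or the promoter. However, the pET lineage and the use of T7 and T7-terminator sequencing primers indicate that the insert sits between a T7 promoter and T7 terminator. In that arrangement, expression depends on a host strain that supplies T7 RNA polymerase, while a cloning strain such as DH5alpha serves only for maintenance.

The insert is a 1506 bp fragment of the Plasmodium falciparum pyruvate kinase gene (PFF1300w) encoding residues A10 to E511, so the first few N-terminal residues of the native protein are absent. The catalogue itself cautions that the construct may not contain the full open reading frame, and truncated boundaries of this kind are commonly chosen in structural genomics to improve expression, solubility or crystallisation. The fragment was introduced by restriction enzyme cloning and carries an N-terminal His tag, which allows purification by immobilised metal affinity chromatography. The record does not say whether a protease cleavage site separates the tag from the protein.

The construct corresponds to the deposited crystal structure with PDB code 3KHD. Its typical use is overexpression and purification of the malaria parasite glycolytic enzyme for crystallography, and the purified protein would also suit biochemical or inhibitor-binding studies. No feature table accompanies this entry, so element positions and any additional backbone features cannot be described.
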