>Addgene plasmid #25278 | PP-PYRK1 (3KHD) | depositor partial sequence | sequence record 11752 | Author sequence
GCGGCCGGCGCAAGTATGCAGTCAGCTGCGAACATTACCCTGCGTCAAATCTTAGAACCGAATAACGTGA
ATTTGCGCTCGAAAAAAACGCATATAGTTTGCACTCTTGGTCCAGCCTGTAAGAGCGTCGAGACACTCGT
AAAACTGATTGATGCAGGGATGGACATCTGCCGGTTCAACTTTTCTCACGGAAGTCATGAAGATCACAAA
GAGATGTTCAATAACGTGCTGAAGGCTCAGGAATTAAGACCTAATTGTTTGCTTGGCATGCTGCTCGACA
CCAAAGGTCCCGAAATTCGAACGGGGTTTCTGAAAAACAAGGAGGTTCATTTAAAAGAAGGATCAAAACT
GAAGTTGGTCACTGATTACGAGTTCCTTGGCGACGAAACATGCATCGCGTGTTCCTATAAAAAACTGCCG
CAATCGGTAAAGCCAGGTAATATAATTCTCATCGCCGATGGCAGCGTGTCTTGCAAAGTTTTAGAAACCC
ACGAGGATCATGTCATTACGGAAGTGCTGAACAGTGCAGTAATAGGTGAGCGTAAAAATATGAACTTGCC
TAATGTTAAGGTGGACCTTCCGATCATTTCAGAAAAAGATAAAAACGACATCCTGAATTTTGCTATTCCC
ATGGGGTGTAACTTCATAGCGGCCTCCTTTATCCAGTCGGCAGATGACGTCCGCTTAATTCGTAATCTGC
TCGGACCGCGCGGCCGGCACATAAAGATCATTCCAAAAATTGAAAACATCGAGGGTATTATACATTTCGA
TAAAATCCTGGCTGAAAGCGATGGCATTATGATCGCGCGTGGTGACTTGGGGATGGAGATTTCTCCTGAA
AAGGTTTTTCTTGCCCAGAAACTGATGATAAGTAAATGCAATTTACAAGGAAAGCCGATCATTACCGCAA
CTCAGATGCTGGAATCAATGACAAAAAACCCCCGCCCGACGAGAGCGGAGGTAACCGATGTGGCTAATGC
CGTCCTCGACGGCACTGATTGTGTTATGTTGTCCGGTGAAACAGCAGGGGGCAAATTTCCAGTGGAAGCG
GTAACCATAATGAGCAAGATCTGCCTGGAGGCTGAAGCCTGTATTGATTACAAACTTTTATATCAATCGC
TGGTCAACGCAATCGAGACGCCTATTTCTGTTCAGGAAGCGGTGGCTCGAAGTGCCGTAGAAACCGCAGA
GTCAATACAGGCGAGCCTGATCATTGCCCTCACTGAAACAGGTTACACGGCACGTTTGATAGCGAAATAT
AAGCCGTCCTGCACCATCCTTGCTTTATCGGCCTCTGACAGTACTGTTAAATGTCTGAATGTGCACCGCG
GAGTCACATGCATTAAAGTTGGCAGCTTCCAAGGTACGGATATTGTGATCCGGAACGCGATTGAGATAGC
TAAGCAGCGTAATATGGCAAAAGTAGGGGACTCAGTCATCGCCATTCATGGCATCAAAGAAGAAGTTTCC
GGTGGAACCAACCTGATGAAGGTGGTACAAATTGAG
