>Addgene plasmid #25278 | PP-PYRK1 (3KHD) | addgene partial sequence | sequence record 31359 | 25278 with LacI-R
TTGACTCTCTTCCGGGCGCTATCATGCCATACCGCGAAAGGTTTTGCGCCATTCGATGGTGTCCGGGATC
TCGACGCTCTCCCTTATGCGACTCCTGCATTAGGAAGCAGCCCAGTAGTAGGTTGAGGCCGTTGAGCACC
GCCGCCGCAAGGAATGGTGCATGCAAGGAGATGGCGCCCAACAGTCCCCCGGCCACGGGGCCTGCCACCA
TACCCACGCCGAAACAAGCGCTCATGAGCCCGAAGTGGCGAGCCCGATCTTCCCCATCGGTGATGTCGGC
GATATAGGCGCCAGCAACCGCACCTGTGGCGCCGGTGATGCCGGCCACGATGCGTCCGGCGTAGAGGATC
GAGATCTCGATCCCGCGAAATTAATACGACTCACTATAGGGGAATTGTGAGCGGATAACAATTCCCCTCT
AGAAATAATTTTGTTTAACTTTAAGAAGGAGATATACCATGCATCATCATCATCATCACAGCAGCGGCAG
AGAAAACTTGTATTTCCAGGGCGCGGCCGGCGCAAGTATGCAGTCAGCTGCGAACATTACCCTGCGTCAA
ATCTTAGAACCGAATAACGTGAATTTGCGCTCGAAAAAAACGCATATAGTTTGCACTCTTGGTCCAGCCT
GTAAGAGCGTCGAGACACTCGTAAAACTGATTGATGCAGGGATGGACATCTGCCGGTTCAACTTTTCTCA
CGGAAGTCATGAAGATCACAAAGAGATGTTCAATAACGTGCTGAAGGCTCAGGAATTAAGACCTAATTGT
TTGCTTGGCATGCTGCTCGACACCAAAGGTCCCGAAATTCGAACGGGGTTTCTGAAAAACAAGGAGGTTC
ATTTAAAAGAAGGATCAAAACTGAAGTTGGTCACTGATTACGAGTTCCTTGGCGACG
